Addgene plasmid #16147: pOX + JShal
Depositing lab: Larry Salkoff. Depositing organization: Washington University in Saint Louis. Publication: A novel subunit for shal K+ channels radically alters activation and inactivation. Jegla T, Salkoff L. J Neurosci. 1997 Jan 1. 17(1):32-44. PubMed 8987734.
Backbone
  Vector backbone: pOX
  Backbone size w/o insert (bp): 3200
  Vector type: Xenopus Oocyte expression
Growth in bacteria
  Bacterial resistance: Ampicillin, 100 μg/mL
  Growth temperature: 37°C
  Growth strain: DH5alpha
  Copy number: Unknown
Gene/Insert
  Gene/Insert name: Polyorchis penicillatus potassium channel alpha subunit (alt name: Shal-alpha-1)
  Species: jelly fish
  Insert size (bp): 1400
  Mutation: N/A
  GenBank ID: U78642
  Entrez Gene: Shal (a.k.a. Dmel_CG9262, CG9262, DNK[[v]]4, Dmel\CG9262, K[[v]]4, Kv4, Kv4/Shal, Sh-l, ShaI, Shl, dShal, shaI, shal)
  Cloning method: Restriction Enzyme; 5′ cloning site EcoR1 (not destroyed); 3′ cloning site Xba1 (not destroyed)
  Sequencing primers: 5′ T3; 3′ T7
Terms and licenses: Academic/Nonprofit Terms; Industry Terms: Not Available to Industry
How to cite: pOX + JShal was a gift from Larry Salkoff (Addgene plasmid # 16147 ; http://n2t.net/addgene:16147 ; RRID:Addgene_16147)
