[The description below was written by a language model from this plasmid's Addgene catalogue record.]
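Description:
pOX + JShal is a Xenopus oocyte expression plasmid built on the pOX backbone (about 3.2 kb without insert) and carrying a roughly 1.4 kb cDNA for a Shal-type voltage-gated potassium channel alpha subunit (Shal-alpha-1, "JShal") from the jellyfish Polyorchis penicillatus. The insert is recorded as unmutated and was cloned by restriction digestion between EcoRI at the 5′ end and XbaI at the 3′ end, with both sites preserved, so the coding fragment can be excised or moved to other vectors. The plasmid is propagated in E. coli under ampicillin selection. Its copy number is listed as unknown, and the origin of replication is not stated.

The record does not name the promoter or any untranslated-region elements in pOX, and no feature table is provided. T3 and T7 are listed as the 5′ and 3′ sequencing primers, which shows that these phage promoter sequences flank the cloning site. In oocyte expression vectors such promoters usually drive in vitro transcription of capped RNA for injection, but the record does not say which one is used here. No epitope tags, reporters or fusion partners are listed. The linked gene entry gives Drosophila Shal (Kv4) identifiers, which reflects homology-based annotation; the insert itself is the jellyfish gene.

The associated publication concerns a novel subunit that strongly alters activation and inactivation of Shal channels. This fits use of the construct for heterologous expression of the jellyfish Kv4-family alpha subunit in Xenopus oocytes, followed by electrophysiological study of channel gating, alone or co-expressed with partner subunits.
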