>Addgene plasmid #16147 | pOX + JShal | addgene partial sequence | sequence record 22536 | T3 5'-GCAATTAACCCTCACTAAAGG-3'
AGCTCAGAATAAACGCTCAACTTTGGCAGAGCTAGCGTCGACGGTATCGATAAGCTTGATATCGAATTCG
CCACCATGAATGGTGACATAGGCGCTTGGATATCATGCGCCCGTACCGCAGGGATTGGATGGGTACCAAT
CTCCAGTAAAGAACCATCCGCTTATTTAAATAAACAAGTCTGCAACGAAAACGAAAAAAACAATGCGAAG
CTAACGATTAATGTATCAGGACGTCGCTACCAAACGTACTCGCATACTCTTCGCAAATTTAAAGAAACTT
TATTAGGGAGTCAGGAACGTGATTATTTTTACGATGAATCGCTTGAAGAATATTATTTTGATAGAGATCC
AGATTTGTTTCGACATATTCTGAATTACTATAGAACTGGAAAGTTGCATTTCCCTAAAAACGAATGTGTG
TCTTCATTCGAAGATGAGCTCACGTTTTTCGGAATAAAGGGATTCAATATAAACAATTGCTGTTGGGATG
ACTACCACGATAAGAAACGGGAATGTACAGAAAGATTGAATGAAAGTGACGTTATGCTTACGTCATCAGA
AATAAACGAAAAATCAGATACTATGGGCATCGATGTCCAGATGAACAACCACCAGGCAAAAAACTTGCGC
CAGAAAGTGCATGGTTTGTTTGAAAATCCACAAAGTACTTTTTTAGCTCGTATTTTATATTACATAACTG
GTTTT
